>Addgene plasmid #240971 | pFA6a-Pho8∆60-His3MX6 | addgene full sequence | sequence record 489660 | Addgene NGS Result
ACGCGGCCGCCAGCTGAAGCTTCGTACGCTGCAGGTCGACGGATCCCCGGGTTAATTAAGTCTGCATCAC
ACAAGAAGAAGAATGTCATATTCTTCGTGACGGATGGGATGGGACCTGCGTCTTTGTCCATGGCAAGATC
ATTCAACCAGCATGTTAATGATTTACCTATAGACGACATCCTGACACTTGACGAGCATTTTATCGGGTCT
TCGAGAACAAGGTCCTCGGACTCACTAGTCACTGACTCAGCTGCGGGCGCCACCGCATTTGCATGTGCAT
TAAAGAGCTATAATGGGGCCATCGGTGTTGATCCGCATCACAGACCTTGTGGTACAGTGCTCGAGGCGGC
TAAGTTAGCAGGTTATCTCACTGGGCTTGTTGTTACGACAAGAATCACAGATGCCACTCCGGCTTCATTC
AGTTCACATGTTGATTACAGATGGCAGGAAGATCTTATCGCTACGCACCAGTTAGGCGAATATCCTCTGG
GGAGAGTAGTAGACTTACTCATGGGTGGCGGCAGGAGCCATTTCTACCCTCAAGGCGAAAAGGCTTCTCC
ATATGGTCACCACGGTGCTAGAAAAGATGGAAGAGATTTAATCGATGAGGCTCAATCTAATGGCTGGCAG
TACGTGGGTGACCGTAAAAATTTTGATTCTTTGTTGAAAAGCCACGGTGAAAACGTTACTTTACCTTTCT
TGGGTCTCTTTGCAGATAACGACATTCCTTTTGAAATTGACAGAGATGAAAAGGAGTATCCTTCCCTTAA
GGAACAAGTCAAGGTGGCTTTGGGTGCCTTGGAAAAAGCTTCCAATGAGGACAAAGATTCTAATGGGTTT
TTCTTAATGGTGGAAGGCTCCAGAATTGATCATGCTGGTCACCAAAACGATCCAGCTTCGCAGGTAAGGG
AGGTGTTGGCTTTCGATGAAGCATTCCAATACGTTTTGGAGTTTGCTGAAAATTCCGATACGGAGACTGT
TTTGGTCTCTACGTCGGATCATGAAACGGGTGGTTTAGTCACTTCAAGACAAGTCACTGCTAGCTATCCT
CAGTATGTCTGGTATCCACAGGTGCTCGCCAACGCCACCCATTCAGGTGAGTTTTTGAAAAGAAAACTAG
TAGATTTTGTTCATGAGCATAAGGGCGCAAGCAGCAAAATAGAAAATTTCATCAAACATGAGATCCTGGA
AAAAGATTTGGGTATTTACGATTACACGGATAGCGATTTAGAAACATTAATTCATTTGGATGACAACGCA
AATGCTATCCAAGACAAACTGAATGACATGGTATCATTTAGGGCCCAAATTGGCTGGACCACGCATGGTC
ACAGCGCAGTCGACGTCAACATATATGCATACGCCAATAAGAAAGCTACATGGTCATATGTCTTGAACAA
TTTACAAGGCAATCACGAAAATACGGAAGTTGGCCAGTTCTTAGAAAACTTTTTAGAATTGAACCTGAAC
GAAGTCACTGATTTGATTAGGGACACCAAACACACATCAGATTTTGATGCTACAGAAATAGCTAGTGAAG
TACAACATTATGACGAATACTACCATGCGTTGACCAACTGAGGCGCGCCACTTCTAAATAAGCGAATTTC
TTATGATTTATGATTTTTATTATTAAATAAGTTATAAAAAAAATAAGTGTATACAAATTTTAAAGTGACT
CTTAGGTTTTAAAACGAAAATTCTTATTCTTGAGTAACTCTTTCCTGTAGGTCAGGTTGCTTTCTCAGGT
ATAGTATGAGGTCGCTCTTATTGACCACACCTCTACCGGCAGATCCGCTAGGGATAACAGGGTAATATAG
ATCTGTTTAGCTTGCCTCGTCCCCGCCGGGTCACCCGGCCAGCGACATGGAGGCCCAGAATACCCTCCTT
GACAGTCTTGACGTGCGCAGCTCAGGGGCATGATGTGACTGTCGCCCGTACATTTAGCCCATACATCCCC
ATGTATAATCATTTGCATCCATACATTTTGATGGCCGCACGGCGCGAAGCAAAAATTACGGCTCCTCGCT
GCAGACCTGCGAGCAGGGAAACGCTCCCCTCACAGACGCGTTGAATTGTCCCCACGCCGCGCCCCTGTAG
AGAAATATAAAAGGTTAGGATTTGCCACTGAGGTTCTTCTTTCATATACTTCCTTTTAAAATCTTGCTAG
GATACAGTTCTCACATCACATCCGAACATAAACAACCATGGCAGAACCAGCCCAAAAAAAGCAAAAACAA
ACTGTTCAGGAGCGCAAGGCGTTTATCTCCCGTATCACTAATGAAACTAAAATTCAAATCGCTATTTCGC
TGAATGGTGGTTATATTCAAATAAAAGATTCGATTCTTCCTGCAAAGAAGGATGACGATGTAGCTTCCCA
AGCTACTCAGTCACAGGTCATCGATATTCACACAGGTGTTGGCTTTTTGGATCATATGATCCATGCGTTG
GCAAAACACTCTGGTTGGTCTCTTATTGTTGAATGTATTGGTGACCTGCACATTGACGATCACCATACTA
CCGAAGATTGCGGTATCGCATTAGGGCAAGCGTTCAAAGAAGCAATGGGTGCTGTCCGTGGTGTAAAAAG
ATTCGGTACTGGGTTCGCACCATTGGATGAGGCGCTATCACGTGCCGTAGTCGATTTATCTAGTAGACCA
TTTGCTGTAATCGACCTTGGATTGAAGAGAGAGATGATTGGTGATTTATCCACTGAAATGATTCCACACT
TTTTGGAAAGTTTCGCGGAGGCGGCCAGAATTACTTTGCATGTTGATTGTCTGAGAGGTTTCAACGATCA
CCACAGAAGTGAGAGTGCGTTCAAGGCTTTGGCTGTTGCCATAAGAGAAGCTATTTCTAGCAATGGCACC
AATGACGTTCCCTCAACCAAAGGTGTTTTGATGTGAAGTACTGACAATAAAAAGATTCTTGTTTTCAAGA
ACTTGTCATTTGTATAGTTTTTTTATATTGTAGTTGTTCTATTTTAATCAAATGTTAGCGTGATTTATAT
TTTTTTTCGCCTCGACATCATCTGCCCAGATGCGAAGTTAAGTGCGCAGAAAGTAATATCATGCGTCAAT
CGTATGTGAATGCTGGTCGCTATACTGCTGTCGATTCGATACTAACGCCGCCATCCAGTTTAAACGAGCT
CGAATTCATCGATGATATCAGATCCACTAGTGGCCTATGCGGCCGCGGATCTGCCGGTCTCCCTATAGTG
AGTCGTATTAATTTCGATAAGCCAGGTTAACCTGCATTAATGAATCGGCCAACGCGCGGGGAGAGGCGGT
TTGCGTATTGGGCGCTCTTCCGCTTCCTCGCTCACTGACTCGCTGCGCTCGGTCGTTCGGCTGCGGCGAG
CGGTATCAGCTCACTCAAAGGCGGTAATACGGTTATCCACAGAATCAGGGGATAACGCAGGAAAGAACAT
GTGAGCAAAAGGCCAGCAAAAGGCCAGGAACCGTAAAAAGGCCGCGTTGCTGGCGTTTTTCCATAGGCTC
CGCCCCCCTGACGAGCATCACAAAAATCGACGCTCAAGTCAGAGGTGGCGAAACCCGACAGGACTATAAA
GATACCAGGCGTTTCCCCCTGGAAGCTCCCTCGTGCGCTCTCCTGTTCCGACCCTGCCGCTTACCGGATA
CCTGTCCGCCTTTCTCCCTTCGGGAAGCGTGGCGCTTTCTCATAGCTCACGCTGTAGGTATCTCAGTTCG
GTGTAGGTCGTTCGCTCCAAGCTGGGCTGTGTGCACGAACCCCCCGTTCAGCCCGACCGCTGCGCCTTAT
CCGGTAACTATCGTCTTGAGTCCAACCCGGTAAGACACGACTTATCGCCACTGGCAGCAGCCACTGGTAA
CAGGATTAGCAGAGCGAGGTATGTAGGCGGTGCTACAGAGTTCTTGAAGTGGTGGCCTAACTACGGCTAC
ACTAGAAGAACAGTATTTGGTATCTGCGCTCTGCTGAAGCCAGTTACCTTCGGAAAAAGAGTTGGTAGCT
CTTGATCCGGCAAACAAACCACCGCTGGTAGCGGTGGTTTTTTTGTTTGCAAGCAGCAGATTACGCGCAG
AAAAAAAGGATCTCAAGAAGATCCTTTGATCTTTTCTACGGGGTCTGACGCTCAGTGGAACGAAAACTCA
CGTTAAGGGATTTTGGTCATGAGATTATCAAAAAGGATCTTCACCTAGATCCTTTTAAATTAAAAATGAA
GTTTTAAATCAATCTAAAGTATATATGAGTAAACTTGGTCTGACAGTTACCAATGCTTAATCAGTGAGGC
ACCTATCTCAGCGATCTGTCTATTTCGTTCATCCATAGTTGCCTGACTCCCCGTCGTGTAGATAACTACG
ATACGGGAGGGCTTACCATCTGGCCCCAGTGCTGCAATGATACCGCGAGACCCACGCTCACCGGCTCCAG
ATTTATCAGCAATAAACCAGCCAGCCGGAAGGGCCGAGCGCAGAAGTGGTCCTGCAACTTTATCCGCCTC
CATCCAGTCTATTAATTGTTGCCGGGAAGCTAGAGTAAGTAGTTCGCCAGTTAATAGTTTGCGCAACGTT
GTTGCCATTGCTACAGGCATCGTGGTGTCACGCTCGTCGTTTGGTATGGCTTCATTCAGCTCCGGTTCCC
AACGATCAAGGCGAGTTACATGATCCCCCATGTTGTGCAAAAAAGCGGTTAGCTCCTTCGGTCCTCCGAT
CGTTGTCAGAAGTAAGTTGGCCGCAGTGTTATCACTCATGGTTATGGCAGCACTGCATAATTCTCTTACT
GTCATGCCATCCGTAAGATGCTTTTCTGTGACTGGTGAGTACTCAACCAAGTCATTCTGAGAATAGTGTA
TGCGGCGACCGAGTTGCTCTTGCCCGGCGTCAATACGGGATAATACCGCGCCACATAGCAGAACTTTAAA
AGTGCTCATCATTGGAAAACGTTCTTCGGGGCGAAAACTCTCAAGGATCTTACCGCTGTTGAGATCCAGT
TCGATGTAACCCACTCGTGCACCCAACTGATCTTCAGCATCTTTTACTTTCACCAGCGTTTCTGGGTGAG
CAAAAACAGGAAGGCAAAATGCCGCAAAAAAGGGAATAAGGGCGACACGGAAATGTTGAATACTCATACT
CTTCCTTTTTCAATATTATTGAAGCATTTATCAGGGTTATTGTCTCATGAGCGGATACATATTTGAATGT
ATTTAGAAAAATAAACAAATAGGGGTTCCGCGCACATTTCCCCGAAAAGTGCCACCTGACGTCTAAGAAA
CCATTATTATCATGACATTAACCTATAAAAATAGGCGTATCACGAGGCCCTTTCGTCTCGCGCGTTTCGG
TGATGACGGTGAAAACCTCTGACACATGCAGCTCCCGGAGACGGTCACAGCTTGTCTGTAAGCGGATGCC
GGGAGCAGACAAGCCCGTCAGGGCGCGTCAGCGGGTGTTGGCGGGTGTCGGGGCTGGCTTAACTATGCGG
CATCAGAGCAGATTGTACTGAGAGTGCACCATATGGACATATTGTCGTTAGAACGCGGCTACAATTAATA
CATAACCTTATGTATCATACACATACGATTTAGGTGACACTATAGA
Features (pLannotate 1.2.2; 13 found; start..end, strand, type, name):
     55..1578    +  CDS            PHO8 (fragment): PPB_YEAST - Experimental evidence at protein level: Swiss-Prot protein existence level 1. Phosphatase with broad substrate specificity. A truncated (soluble) version of the protein is responsible for the production of (E,E)-farnesol from (E,E)-farnesyl diphosphate. Acts as a fructose-2,6- bisphosphate 6-phosphatase (PubMed:1848184). From Saccharomyces cerevisiae (strain ATCC 204508 / S288c) (Baker's yeast).
   1602..1789    +  terminator     ADH1 terminator: S. cerevisiae ADH1; transcription terminator for the S. cerevisiae alcohol dehydrogenase 1 (ADH1) gene
   1864..2207    +  promoter       TEF promoter: Ashbya gossypii TEF promoter
   2250..2903    +  CDS            HIS3: HIS7_YEAST - Experimental evidence at protein level: Swiss-Prot protein existence level 1. From Saccharomyces cerevisiae (strain ATCC 204508 / S288c) (Baker's yeast).
   2910..3107    +  terminator     TEF terminator: Ashbya gossypii TEF terminator
   3212..3230    -  promoter       T7 promoter: promoter for bacteriophage T7 RNA polymerase
   3252..3305    -  CDS            lacI (fragment): lac repressor; lacI; The lac repressor binds to the lac operator to inhibit transcription in E. coli. This inhibition can be relieved by adding lactose or isopropyl-β-D-thiogalactopyranoside (IPTG).
   3488..4076    -  rep_origin     ori: high-copy-number ColE1/pMB1/pBR322/pUC origin of replication
   4247..5107    -  CDS            AmpR: β-lactamase; bla; confers resistance to ampicillin, carbenicillin, and related antibiotics
   5108..5212    -  promoter       AmpR promoter: bla
   5307..5342    +  CDS            rop (fragment): Rop protein, which maintains plasmids at low copy number; rop
   5444..5495    +  misc_feature   bom (fragment): basis of mobility region from pBR322
   5558..5576    +  promoter       SP6 promoter: promoter for bacteriophage SP6 RNA polymerase
