[The description below was written by a language model from this plasmid's Addgene catalogue record and pLannotate feature annotations shown in this document.]
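Description:
pFA6a-Pho8∆60-His3MX6 is a PCR-template plasmid of the pFA6a module family, used to tag Saccharomyces cerevisiae proteins at their C-terminus with Pho8∆60 at the endogenous chromosomal locus. Although catalogued as a bacterial expression vector, it serves mainly as an E. coli-propagated source of a tagging cassette. It is maintained through a high-copy ColE1/pUC-type origin and selected with ampicillin via the β-lactamase gene and its own promoter. It has no yeast origin of replication, consistent with use by genomic integration rather than episomal maintenance. The backbone also carries flanking T7 and SP6 promoters and small annotated remnants of lacI, rop and bom, which are fragments and not functional elements. The recorded size is about 5.6 kb.

The cassette begins with a promoterless PHO8 fragment, annotated as a partial coding sequence of the yeast vacuolar alkaline phosphatase, followed by the ADH1 terminator. The ∆60 name denotes the N-terminally truncated form commonly used in autophagy assays. This form cannot enter the vacuole through the secretory pathway, so it is activated only when it reaches the vacuole by another route. Downstream sits the His3MX6 marker, a HIS3-type open reading frame between the Ashbya gossypii TEF promoter and terminator, which allows histidine prototrophy selection of integrants.

In typical use, primers with homology to the 3′ end of a target gene amplify the tag, terminator and marker together. Homologous recombination then fuses Pho8∆60 in frame to the target under its native promoter. According to the associated publication title, the resulting fusions are intended for accurate measurement of vacuolar delivery of specific proteins. The gRNA entry in the catalogue fields has no matching annotated feature.
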