Addgene plasmid #240971: pFA6a-Pho8∆60-His3MX6
Purpose: To endogenously tag S. cerevisiae proteins at their C-terminus with Pho8∆60; HIS3 selection marker
Depositing lab: Fulvio Reggiori. Depositing organization: Aarhus University. Publication: A plasmid module for PCR-based gene modification for the accurate measurement of vacuolar delivery of specific proteins in yeast Saccharomyces cerevisiae. Valdbjorn Kanne J, Reggiori F. Autophagy Rep. 2025 May 31;4(1):2511724. doi: 10.1080/27694127.2025.2511724. eCollection 2025. PubMed 40458443.
Backbone
  Vector backbone: pFA6a
  Total vector size (bp): 5573
  Vector type: Bacterial Expression
  Selectable markers: HIS3
Growth in bacteria
  Bacterial resistance: Ampicillin, 100 μg/mL
  Growth temperature: 37°C
  Growth strain: DH5alpha
  Copy number: High Copy
Gene/Insert
  Gene/Insert name: PHO8∆60
  gRNA/shRNA sequence: gRNA
  Species: S. cerevisiae (budding yeast)
  Entrez Gene: PHO8 (a.k.a. YDR481C)
  Cloning method: Restriction Enzyme; 5′ cloning site Asc1 (not destroyed); 3′ cloning site EcoRI (not destroyed)
  Sequencing primers: 5′ CGCGCCACTTCTAAATA
Terms and licenses: Academic/Nonprofit Terms; Industry Terms: Not Available to Industry
How to cite: pFA6a-Pho8∆60-His3MX6 was a gift from Fulvio Reggiori (Addgene plasmid # 240971 ; http://n2t.net/addgene:240971 ; RRID:Addgene_240971)
